>Addgene plasmid #214847 | AiP13777: pAAV-AiE0682h-minBG-iCre(R297T)-BGHpA (Alias: CN3777) | addgene full sequence | sequence record 425187 | Addgene NGS Result
CCTGCAGGCAGCTGCGCGCTCGCTCGCTCACTGAGGCCGCCCGGGCGTCGGGCGACCTTTGGTCGCCCGG
CCTCAGTGAGCGAGCGAGCGCGCAGAGAGGGAGTGGCCAACTCCATCACTAGGGGTTCCTGCGGCCGCAC
GCGTAAGACGGTCTGATTGCAACCCTCCAGGAGGAAAACAAATTCACAAAGCAGTCCCAGGTTGCCAGTT
CTCAAAGTCAGCAAACCAAATCCTAACGTGCAATCTTCCCAGGTTTTTCAAAAGCCATGGGATTGATAGT
CAGTGGGGAAAGGAAGAGGTGTCGAATCCAGGCCTGATGGATGGGTGCAGAGGCAATCAGACGTGTTTTC
AGAGCCACTGTGCTCTGACACCTGCCCCCATTTTCCACAGAGTTTGGCTCTGAATGCGTCCCTGGACCAC
GCCCTCCGTCTCCTTTACCTGGCGTTCCTATTCTTGTAGAAAGGAACACAGCCTAATGATGGATTTGTTC
AATGTGATCATTCTCGCTTATGTACAAAACAAAGGCAGGATTGATGAACTCCTAAAGAAGCACATTCACA
GGCCTGATCTATGCCTCTTACCTTGGAGCAGGCAGCAAGTACAGCCTCCAAGGGAATGTCAACATCTTTG
CACTTTGTCAATAGGACCTTGATTCTCTAAAGGCTGAAAGGTGTTTTCATGGGTGAATGCTTAGAGCCAG
CTCATGGTTTTCCAAACCCCACTCAAAGCTTCCAGATGACTCTTTTTGCATCTGTGAGCTTCTTTCATCC
CTAGATATCACCCTGGGGAGAGGGCAGGCAAAAGATGTTCTCTGTACTTGCAAGGAAGAAATGGTAAAGG
CATGGGGGTCGAGTGGGGGCTGGGGACTCCTATGTTCCGGAAAGAGCGAGGTTGAGCTCGGGCTGGGCAT
AAAAGTCAGGGCAGAGCCATCTATTGCTTACATTTGCTTCTGGGATCCAGATCTTTCGAAGCTAGCCACC
ATGGTGCCCAAGAAGAAGAGGAAAGTCTCCAACCTGCTGACTGTGCACCAAAACCTGCCTGCCCTCCCTG
TGGATGCCACCTCTGATGAAGTCAGGAAGAACCTGATGGACATGTTCAGGGACAGGCAGGCCTTCTCTGA
ACACACCTGGAAGATGCTCCTGTCTGTGTGCAGATCCTGGGCTGCCTGGTGCAAGCTGAACAACAGGAAA
TGGTTCCCTGCTGAACCTGAGGATGTGAGGGACTACCTCCTGTACCTGCAAGCCAGAGGCCTGGCTGTGA
AGACCATCCAACAGCACCTGGGCCAGCTCAACATGCTGCACAGGAGATCTGGCCTGCCTCGCCCTTCTGA
CTCCAATGCTGTGTCCCTGGTGATGAGGAGAATCAGAAAGGAGAATGTGGATGCTGGGGAGAGAGCCAAG
CAGGCCCTGGCCTTTGAACGCACTGACTTTGACCAAGTCAGATCCCTGATGGAGAACTCTGACAGATGCC
AGGACATCAGGAACCTGGCCTTCCTGGGCATTGCCTACAACACCCTGCTGCGCATTGCCGAAATTGCCAG
AATCAGAGTGAAGGACATCTCCCGCACCGATGGTGGGAGAATGCTGATCCACATTGGCAGGACCAAGACC
CTGGTGTCCACAGCTGGTGTGGAGAAGGCCCTGTCCCTGGGGGTTACCAAGCTGGTGGAGAGATGGATCT
CTGTGTCTGGTGTGGCTGATGACCCCAACAACTACCTGTTCTGCCGGGTCAGAAAGAATGGTGTGGCTGC
CCCTTCTGCCACCTCCCAACTGTCCACCCGGGCCCTGGAAGGGATCTTTGAGGCCACCCACCGCCTGATC
TATGGTGCCAAGGATGACTCTGGGCAGAGATACCTGGCCTGGTCTGGCCACTCTGCCAGAGTGGGTGCTG
CCACCGACATGGCCAGGGCTGGTGTGTCCATCCCTGAAATCATGCAGGCTGGTGGCTGGACCAATGTGAA
CATTGTGATGAACTACATCAGAAACCTGGACTCTGAGACTGGGGCCATGGTGAGGCTGCTCGAAGATGGG
GACTGAGGCGCGCCGAATTCAAGCTTCTCGAGAGATCTTCGACTGTGCCTTCTAGTTGCCAGCCATCTGT
TGTTTGCCCCTCCCCCGTGCCTTCCTTGACCCTGGAAGGTGCCACTCCCACTGTCCTTTCCTAATAAAAT
GAGGAAATTGCATCGCATTGTCTGAGTAGGTGTCATTCTATTCTGGGGGGTGGGGTGGGGCAGGACAGCA
AGGGGGAGGATTGGGAAGACAATAGCAGGCATGAGATCTCACGTGCGGACCGAGCGGCCGCAGGAACCCC
TAGTGATGGAGTTGGCCACTCCCTCTCTGCGCGCTCGCTCGCTCACTGAGGCCGGGCGACCAAAGGTCGC
CCGACGCCCGGGCTTTGCCCGGGCGGCCTCAGTGAGCGAGCGAGCGCGCAGCTGCCTGCAGGGGCGCCTG
ATGCGGTATTTTCTCCTTACGCATCTGTGCGGTATTTCACACCGCATA
[95 nt withheld, positions 2499-2593]
T
[46 nt withheld, positions 2595-2640]
C
[141 nt withheld, positions 2642-2782]
CCTTTGACGTTGGAGTCCACGTTCTTT
[37 nt withheld, positions 2810-2846]
ACTCTATCTCGGGCTATTCTTTTGATTTATAAGGGATTTTGCCGATTTCGGTCTATTGGTTAAAAAATGA
GCTGATTTAACAAAAATTTAACGCGAATTTTAACAAAATATTAACGTTTACAATTTTATGGTGCACTCTC
AGTACAATCTGCTCTGATGCCGCATAGTTAAGCCAGCCCCGACACCCGCCAACACCCGCTGACGCGCCCT
GACGGGCTTGTCTGCTCCCGGCATCCGCTTACAGACAAGCTGTGACCGTCTCCGGGAGCTGCATGTGTCA
GAGGTTTTCACCGTCATCACCGAAACGCGCGAGACGAAAGGGCCTCGTGATACGCCTATTTTTATAGGTT
AATGTCATGATAATAATGGTTTCTTAGACGTCAGGTGGCACTTTTCGGGGAAATGTGCGCGGAACCCCTA
TTTGTTTATTTTTCTAAATACATTCAAATATGTATCCGCTCATGAGACAATAACCCTGATAAATGCTTCA
ATAATATTGAAAAAGGAAGAGTATGAGTATTCAACATTTCCGTGTCGCCCTTATTCCCTTTTTTGCGGCA
TTTTGCCTTCCTGTTTTTGCTCACCCAGAAACGCTGGTGAAAGTAAAAGATGCTGAAGATCAGTTGGGTG
CACGAGTGGGTTACATCGAACTGGATCTCAACAGCGGTAAGATCCTTGAGAGTTTTCGCCCCGAAGAACG
TTTTCCAATGATGAGCACTTTTAAAGTTCTGCTATGTGGCGCGGTATTATCCCGTATTGACGCCGGGCAA
GAGCAACTCGGTCGCCGCATACACTATTCTCAGAATGACTTGGTTGAGTACTCACCAGTCACAGAAAAGC
ATCTTACGGATGGCATGACAGTAAGAGAATTATGCAGTGCTGCCATAACCATGAGTGATAACACTGCGGC
CAACTTACTTCTGACAACGATCGGAGGACCGAAGGAGCTAACCGCTTTTTTGCACAACATGGGGGATCAT
GTAACTCGCCTTGATCGTTGGGAACCGGAGCTGAATGAAGCCATACCAAACGACGAGCGTGACACCACGA
TGCCTGTAGCAATGGCAACAACGTTGCGCAAACTATTAACTGGCGAACTACTTACTCTAGCTTCCCGGCA
ACAATTAATAGACTGGATGGAGGCGGATAAAGTTGCAGGACCACTTCTGCGCTCGGCCCTTCCGGCTGGC
TGGTTTATTGCTGATAAATCTGGAGCCGGTGAGCGTGGGTCTCGCGGTATCATTGCAGCACTGGGGCCAG
ATGGTAAGCCCTCCCGTATCGTAGTTATCTACACGACGGGGAGTCAGGCAACTATGGATGAACGAAATAG
ACAGATCGCTGAGATAGGTGCCTCACTGATTAAGCATTGGTAACTGTCAGACCAAGTTTACTCATATATA
CTTTAGATTGATTTAAAACTTCATTTTTAATTTAAAAGGATCTAGGTGAAGATCCTTTTTGATAATCTCA
TGACCAAAATCCCTTAACGTGAGTTTTCGTTCCACTGAGCGTCAGACCCCGTAGAAAAGATCAAAGGATC
TTCTTGAGATCCTTTTTTTCTGCGCGTAATCTGCTGCTTGCAAACAAAAAAACCACCGCTACCAGCGGTG
GTTTGTTTGCCGGATCAAGAGCTACCAACTCTTTTTCCGAAGGTAACTGGCTTCAGCAGAGCGCAGATAC
CAAATACTGTTCTTCTAGTGTAGCCGTAGTTAGGCCACCACTTCAAGAACTCTGTAGCACCGCCTACATA
CCTCGCTCTGCTAATCCTGTTACCAGTGGCTGCTGCCAGTGGCGATAAGTCGTGTCTTACCGGGTTGGAC
TCAAGACGATAGTTACCGGATAAGGCGCAGCGGTCGGGCTGAACGGGGGGTTCGTGCACACAGCCCAGCT
TGGAGCGAACGACCTACACCGAACTGAGATACCTACAGCGTGAGCTATGAGAAAGCGCCACGCTTCCCGA
AGGGAGAAAGGCGGACAGGTATCCGGTAAGCGGCAGGGTCGGAACAGGAGAGCGCACGAGGGAGCTTCCA
GGGGGAAACGCCTGGTATCTTTATAGTCCTGTCGGGTTTCGCCACCTCTGACTTGAGCGTCGATTTTTGT
GATGCTCGTCAGGGGGGCGGAGCCTATGGAAAAACGCCAGCAACGCGGCCTTTTTACGGTTCCTGGCCTT
TTGCTGGCCTTTTGCTCACATGT
Features (pLannotate 1.2.2; 12 found; start..end, strand, type, name):
     12..39      +  repeat_region  AAV2 ITR (fragment): inverted terminal repeat of adeno-associated virus serotype 2 inverted
     68..95      +  repeat_region  AAV2 ITR (fragment): inverted terminal repeat of adeno-associated virus serotype 2 inverted
   1008..2033    +  CDS            cre: RECR_BPP1 - Experimental evidence at protein level: Swiss-Prot protein existence level 1. Catalyzes site-specific recombination between two 34-base- pair LOXP sites. Its role is to maintain the phage genome as a monomeric unit-copy plasmid in the lysogenic state. From Escherichia phage P1 (Bacteriophage P1).
   2073..2184    +  polyA_signal   bGH poly(A) signal: bovine growth hormone polyadenylation signal
   2302..2442    +  repeat_region  AAV2 ITR: inverted terminal repeat of adeno-associated virus serotype 2 inverted
   2447..2498    -  misc_feature   bom (fragment): basis of mobility region from pBR322
   2517..2972    +  rep_origin     f1 ori (sequence partly withheld): f1 bacteriophage origin of replication; arrow indicates direction of (+) strand synthesis
   2973..3022    -  misc_feature   bom (fragment): basis of mobility region from pBR322
   3124..3159    -  CDS            rop (fragment): Rop protein, which maintains plasmids at low copy number; rop
   3254..3358    +  promoter       AmpR promoter: bla
   3359..4219    +  CDS            AmpR: β-lactamase; bla; confers resistance to ampicillin, carbenicillin, and related antibiotics
   4390..4978    +  rep_origin     ori: high-copy-number ColE1/pMB1/pBR322/pUC origin of replication
