[The description below was written by a language model from this plasmid's Addgene catalogue record and pLannotate feature annotations shown in this document.]
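Description:
AiP13777: pAAV-AiE0682h-minBG-iCre(R297T)-BGHpA (alias CN3777) is a recombinant AAV transfer plasmid of about 5.0 kb, designed to be packaged into AAV particles for delivery of a Cre recombinase to the brain. In bacteria it is maintained by a high-copy ColE1/pUC-type origin and selected with ampicillin through the bla gene and its native promoter. An f1 phage origin and short remnants of pBR322 bom and rop sequences are also present in the backbone. The expression cassette is bounded by AAV2 inverted terminal repeats, which supply the cis signals for replication and encapsidation of the vector genome. The right ITR is annotated intact, while only short fragments of the left ITR were detected, which may simply reflect the difficulty of sequencing and annotating these repeats.

The payload is iCre(R297T), a synthetic codon-improved Cre coding sequence carrying an R297T substitution, followed by the bovine growth hormone polyadenylation signal. Cre catalyses recombination between loxP sites, so the virus can switch on or excise floxed elements in a reporter animal or in a co-delivered Cre-dependent vector. The record does not explain the functional effect of the R297T change. According to the construct name, transcription is driven by the enhancer AiE0682h placed upstream of a minimal beta-globin promoter (minBG). These elements are not annotated in the feature table but presumably occupy the roughly 900 nt unannotated stretch between the left ITR and the Cre reading frame. In this design the minimal promoter contributes little activity by itself, so cell-type specificity comes from the enhancer. The stated purpose is expression of iCre(R297T) in striatal Sst (somatostatin) neurons, as part of an enhancer-AAV toolbox for accessing and perturbing striatal cell types and circuits.
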