Addgene plasmid #214847: AiP13777: pAAV-AiE0682h-minBG-iCre(R297T)-BGHpA (Alias: CN3777)
Purpose: Expression of iCre(R297T) in striatal Sst neurons
Depositing lab: Allen Institute for Brain Science & Jonathan Ting. Depositing organization: Allen Institute. Publication: Enhancer AAV toolbox for accessing and perturbing striatal cell types and circuits. Hunker AC, Wirthlin ME, Gill G, Johansen NJ, Hooper M, Omstead V, Vargas S, Lerma MN, Taskin N, Weed N, Laird WD, Bishaw YM, Bendrick JL, Gore BB, Ben-Simon Y, Opitz-Araya X, Martinez RA, Way SW, Thyagarajan B, Otto S, Sanchez REA, Alexander JR, Amaya A, Amster A, Arbuckle J, Ayala A, Baker PM, Barcelli T, Barta S, Bertagnolli D, Bielstein C, Bishwakarma P, Bowlus J, Boyer G, Brouner K, Casian B, Casper T, Chakka AB, Chakrabarty R, Chong P, Clark M, Colbert K, Daniel S, Dawe T, Departee M, DiValentin P, Donadio NP, Dotson NI, Dwivedi D, Egdorf T, Fliss T, Gary A, Goldy J, Grasso C, Groce EL, Gudsnuk K, Han W, Haradon Z, Hastings S, Helback O, Ho WV, Huang C, Johnson T, Jones DL, Juneau Z, Kenney J, Leibly M, Li S, Liang E, Loeffler H, Lusk NA, Madigan Z, Malloy J, Malone J, McCue R, Melchor J, Mich JK, Moosman S, Morin E, Naidoo R, Newman D, Ngo K, Nguyen K, Oster AL, Ouellette B, Oyama AA, Pena N, Pham T, Phillips E, Pom C, Potekhina L, Ransford S, Ray PL, Reding M, Rette DF, Reynoldson C, Rimorin C, Sigler AR, Rocha DB, Ronellenfitch K, Ruiz A, Sawyer L, Sevigny JP, Shapovalova NV, Shepard N, Shulga L, Soliman S, Staats B, Taormina MJ, Tieu M, Wang Y, Wilkes J, Wood T, Zhou T, Williford A, Dee N, Mollenkopf T, Ng L, Esposito L, Kalmbach BE, Yao S, Ariza J, Collman F, Mufti S, Smith K, Waters J, Ersing I, Patrick M, Zeng H, Lein ES, Kojima Y, Horwitz G, Owen SF, Levi BP, Daigle TL, Tasic B, Bakken TE, Ting JT. Neuron. 2025 May 21;113(10):1507-1524.e17. doi: 10.1016/j.neuron.2025.04.035. PubMed 40403704.
Backbone
  Vector backbone: rAAV
  Vector type: AAV
Growth in bacteria
  Bacterial resistance: Ampicillin, 100 μg/mL
  Growth temperature: 30°C
  Growth strain: NEB Stable
  Copy number: High Copy
Gene/Insert
  Gene/Insert name: iCre(R297T)
  Species: Synthetic
  Mutation: R297T
  Cloning method: Restriction Enzyme; 5′ cloning site unknown (unknown if destroyed)
Terms and licenses: Academic/Nonprofit Terms; Industry Terms: Not Available to Industry
Depositor comments: Allen Institute plasmid ALIAS: AiP13777 This work supported by NIH BRAIN Initiative grant UF1MH128339
How to cite: AiP13777: pAAV-AiE0682h-minBG-iCre(R297T)-BGHpA (Alias: CN3777) was a gift from Allen Institute for Brain Science & Jonathan Ting (Addgene plasmid # 214847 ; http://n2t.net/addgene:214847 ; RRID:Addgene_214847)
